Addgene plasmid #141099: fru-T2A-QF2 HDR plasmid
Purpose: Plasmid for CRISPR-generated knock-in line that expresses a QF2 transcriptional activator by knocking-in a T2A-QF2 fragment into the coding sequence of the endogenous Aedes aegypti fru gene
Depositing lab: Leslie Vosshall. Depositing organization: Rockefeller University. Publication: Fruitless mutant male mosquitoes gain attraction to human odor. Basrur NS, De Obaldia ME, Morita T, Herre M, von Heynitz RK, Tsitohay YN, Vosshall LB. Elife. 2020 Dec 7;9. pii: 63982. doi: 10.7554/eLife.63982. PubMed 33284111.
Backbone
  Vector backbone: pUC57
  Vector type: donor template
Growth in bacteria
  Bacterial resistance: Ampicillin, 100 μg/mL
  Growth temperature: 37°C
  Growth strain: DH5alpha
  Copy number: Unknown
Gene/Insert
  Gene/Insert name: fru-left-HDR-arm; T2A-QF2-hsp70; 3xP3-dsRed-SV40; fru-right-HDR-arm
  Species: Synthetic; Neurospora crassa, Discosoma sp., Aedes aegypti
  Insert size (bp): 2569
  Cloning method: Gibson Cloning
  Sequencing primers: 5′ GCTCATTATTATTGGTACCGGAATG; 3′ GGCTTCGCCACTGTTTGCC
Resource information
  A portion of this plasmid was derived from a plasmid made by: QF2 was obtained from Chris Potter (e.g. Addgene plasmid #104876)
Terms and licenses: Academic/Nonprofit Terms; Industry Terms: Not Available to Industry
How to cite: fru-T2A-QF2 HDR plasmid was a gift from Leslie Vosshall (Addgene plasmid # 141099 ; http://n2t.net/addgene:141099 ; RRID:Addgene_141099)
