[The description below was written by a language model from this plasmid's Addgene catalogue record and pLannotate feature annotations shown in this document.]
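Description:
The fru-T2A-QF2 HDR plasmid is a homology-directed repair donor template built by Gibson cloning in a pUC57 backbone. It is used to make a CRISPR knock-in line of the mosquito Aedes aegypti. In E. coli it replicates from a high-copy ColE1/pUC-type origin and is selected with ampicillin through the bla (AmpR) gene and its promoter. Remnants of the pUC cloning region (lacZα fragment, lac promoter and operator, CAP site, multiple cloning site) and short bom, rop and lacI fragments are backbone leftovers that play no part in the payload.

According to the catalogue record, the payload is flanked by left and right homology arms from the Aedes aegypti fruitless (fru) gene. Between the arms is a T2A-QF2 fragment with an hsp70-derived element, followed by a 3xP3-dsRed-SV40 marker cassette. Integration places T2A-QF2 within the endogenous fru coding sequence. The T2A ribosomal-skipping peptide then releases QF2, a Neurospora crassa-derived transcriptional activator of the Q binary system, as a separate protein wherever fru is expressed. QF2 can then drive QUAS-linked effectors or reporters in fru-expressing cells. The 3xP3-driven red fluorescent protein, terminated by the SV40 polyadenylation signal, provides a visible marker for identifying transgenic animals.

The automated feature tables detect only the DsRed2 coding sequence, the SV40 poly(A) region and a short fragment annotated as Drosophila hsp70 promoter just upstream of DsRed2. The homology arms, T2A, QF2 and 3xP3 lie in unannotated stretches. The two sequence records (7,461 and 7,488 nt) differ slightly, with a small extra segment in the cloning site region of the sequenced version.
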