Features (pLannotate 1.2.2; 16 found; start..end, strand, type, name):
    137..236     +  misc_feature   bom (fragment): basis of mobility region from pBR322
    242..399     -  CDS            lacZα (fragment): LacZα fragment of β-galactosidase; lacZ fragment
    396..452     +  misc_feature   MCS: pUC18/19 multiple cloning site
    489..505     -  protein_bind   lac operator: The lac repressor binds to the lac operator to inhibit transcription in E. coli. This inhibition can be relieved by adding lactose or isopropyl-β-D-thiogalactopyranoside (IPTG). lac repressor encoded by lacI
    513..543     -  promoter       lac promoter: promoter for the E. coli lac operon
    558..579     -  protein_bind   CAP binding site: CAP binding activates transcription in the presence of cAMP. E. coli catabolite activator protein
    592..684     -  CDS            lacI (fragment): lac repressor; lacI; The lac repressor binds to the lac operator to inhibit transcription in E. coli. This inhibition can be relieved by adding lactose or isopropyl-β-D-thiogalactopyranoside (IPTG).
    867..1455    -  rep_origin     ori: high-copy-number ColE1/pMB1/pBR322/pUC origin of replication
   1626..2486    -  CDS            AmpR: β-lactamase; bla; confers resistance to ampicillin, carbenicillin, and related antibiotics
   2487..2591    -  promoter       AmpR promoter: bla
   4953..5075    +  promoter       hsp70 promoter (fragment): Drosophila melanogaster hsp70Bb promoter
   5089..5122    +  misc_feature   MCS (fragment): multiple cloning site
   5130..5807    +  CDS            DsRed2: improved tetrameric variant of DsRed fluorescent protein mammalian codon-optimized
   5822..5905    +  CDS            large T antigen (fragment): large T antigen from SV40 (simian virus 40)
   5928..6049    +  polyA_signal   SV40 poly(A) signal: SV40 polyadenylation signal
   7458..35      +  CDS            rop (fragment) (across the origin): Rop protein, which maintains plasmids at low copy number; rop
>Addgene plasmid #141099 | fru-T2A-QF2 HDR plasmid | depositor full sequence | sequence record 274103 | fru-T2A-QF2 HDR plasmid sequence 7461 bps
TCGCGCGTTTCGGTGATGACGGTGAAAACCTCTGACACATGCAGCTCCCGGAGACGGTCACAGCTTGTCT
GTAAGCGGATGCCGGGAGCAGACAAGCCCGTCAGGGCGCGTCAGCGGGTGTTGGCGGGTGTCGGGGCTGG
CTTAACTATGCGGCATCAGAGCAGATTGTACTGAGAGTGCACCATATGCGGTGTGAAATACCGCACAGAT
GCGTAAGGAGAAAATACCGCATCAGGCGCCATTCGCCATTCAGGCTGCGCAACTGTTGGGAAGGGCGATC
GGTGCGGGCCTCTTCGCTATTACGCCAGCTGGCGAAAGGGGGATGTGCTGCAAGGCGATTAAGTTGGGTA
ACGCCAGGGTTTTCCCAGTCACGACGTTGTAAAACGACGGCCAGTGAATTCGAGCTCGGTACCCGGGGAT
CCTCTAGAGTCGACCTGCAGGCATGCAAGCTTGGCGTAATCATGGTCATAGCTGTTTCCTGTGTGAAATT
GTTATCCGCTCACAATTCCACACAACATACGAGCCGGAAGCATAAAGTGTAAAGCCTGGGGTGCCTAATG
AGTGAGCTAACTCACATTAATTGCGTTGCGCTCACTGCCCGCTTTCCAGTCGGGAAACCTGTCGTGCCAG
CTGCATTAATGAATCGGCCAACGCGCGGGGAGAGGCGGTTTGCGTATTGGGCGCTCTTCCGCTTCCTCGC
TCACTGACTCGCTGCGCTCGGTCGTTCGGCTGCGGCGAGCGGTATCAGCTCACTCAAAGGCGGTAATACG
GTTATCCACAGAATCAGGGGATAACGCAGGAAAGAACATGTGAGCAAAAGGCCAGCAAAAGGCCAGGAAC
CGTAAAAAGGCCGCGTTGCTGGCGTTTTTCCATAGGCTCCGCCCCCCTGACGAGCATCACAAAAATCGAC
GCTCAAGTCAGAGGTGGCGAAACCCGACAGGACTATAAAGATACCAGGCGTTTCCCCCTGGAAGCTCCCT
CGTGCGCTCTCCTGTTCCGACCCTGCCGCTTACCGGATACCTGTCCGCCTTTCTCCCTTCGGGAAGCGTG
GCGCTTTCTCATAGCTCACGCTGTAGGTATCTCAGTTCGGTGTAGGTCGTTCGCTCCAAGCTGGGCTGTG
TGCACGAACCCCCCGTTCAGCCCGACCGCTGCGCCTTATCCGGTAACTATCGTCTTGAGTCCAACCCGGT
AAGACACGACTTATCGCCACTGGCAGCAGCCACTGGTAACAGGATTAGCAGAGCGAGGTATGTAGGCGGT
GCTACAGAGTTCTTGAAGTGGTGGCCTAACTACGGCTACACTAGAAGAACAGTATTTGGTATCTGCGCTC
TGCTGAAGCCAGTTACCTTCGGAAAAAGAGTTGGTAGCTCTTGATCCGGCAAACAAACCACCGCTGGTAG
CGGTGGTTTTTTTGTTTGCAAGCAGCAGATTACGCGCAGAAAAAAAGGATCTCAAGAAGATCCTTTGATC
TTTTCTACGGGGTCTGACGCTCAGTGGAACGAAAACTCACGTTAAGGGATTTTGGTCATGAGATTATCAA
AAAGGATCTTCACCTAGATCCTTTTAAATTAAAAATGAAGTTTTAAATCAATCTAAAGTATATATGAGTA
AACTTGGTCTGACAGTTACCAATGCTTAATCAGTGAGGCACCTATCTCAGCGATCTGTCTATTTCGTTCA
TCCATAGTTGCCTGACTCCCCGTCGTGTAGATAACTACGATACGGGAGGGCTTACCATCTGGCCCCAGTG
CTGCAATGATACCGCGAGACCCACGCTCACCGGCTCCAGATTTATCAGCAATAAACCAGCCAGCCGGAAG
GGCCGAGCGCAGAAGTGGTCCTGCAACTTTATCCGCCTCCATCCAGTCTATTAATTGTTGCCGGGAAGCT
AGAGTAAGTAGTTCGCCAGTTAATAGTTTGCGCAACGTTGTTGCCATTGCTACAGGCATCGTGGTGTCAC
GCTCGTCGTTTGGTATGGCTTCATTCAGCTCCGGTTCCCAACGATCAAGGCGAGTTACATGATCCCCCAT
GTTGTGCAAAAAAGCGGTTAGCTCCTTCGGTCCTCCGATCGTTGTCAGAAGTAAGTTGGCCGCAGTGTTA
TCACTCATGGTTATGGCAGCACTGCATAATTCTCTTACTGTCATGCCATCCGTAAGATGCTTTTCTGTGA
CTGGTGAGTACTCAACCAAGTCATTCTGAGAATAGTGTATGCGGCGACCGAGTTGCTCTTGCCCGGCGTC
AATACGGGATAATACCGCGCCACATAGCAGAACTTTAAAAGTGCTCATCATTGGAAAACGTTCTTCGGGG
CGAAAACTCTCAAGGATCTTACCGCTGTTGAGATCCAGTTCGATGTAACCCACTCGTGCACCCAACTGAT
CTTCAGCATCTTTTACTTTCACCAGCGTTTCTGGGTGAGCAAAAACAGGAAGGCAAAATGCCGCAAAAAA
GGGAATAAGGGCGACACGGAAATGTTGAATACTCATACTCTTCCTTTTTCAATATTATTGAAGCATTTAT
CAGGGTTATTGTCTCATGAGCGGATACATATTTGAATGTATTTAGAAAAATAAACAAATAGGGGTTCCGC
GCACATTTCCCCGAAAAGTGCCACCTGACGTCTAAGAAACCATTATTATCATGACATTAACCTATAAAAA
TAGGCGTATCACGAGGCCTCGCTCATTATTATTGGTACCGGAATGGAGGCTATCCATTCCAATGATGGAC
CGGAATAAATCTTCTTTTCCCAGCAGCGCATTTGCATCGCCGTATACTATTTTCACATCTTGTTTTGGGG
ACTCTCCATATACCTTATCTAGACTCTCATAGAACTCATCCTTCATGTCATCCGGCTTATCGTTCTTTGG
CACATATATAGTGAACATTTTGTAGATGAAGAACTTGTCCTTCATTTACAACACACAGATTCGGTTGCTT
AACGGTTTCCATCAAATAACTCGCGTCATCTGCTTCGCAATCACTATGAAGCCAACTCCACGTTGGTATT
GCTCTGTTGCCGCCGCTGTAGTAGATGTGGTACTTGAATGAAGTGTTGGCGATGCACCGTTTCGTGTTCG
TAGAAAGCCACCGGAAGTATGATTAACTGATAACTTAATTACTTGCATATCTGAAAATGATAAAAATCAT
ATGGAAATGTCGGAAAAATAAAAACAATTAGTACTTTCCATGGATTACTGAGCCTAATTGAATATCTAGA
TATAATTTATATGGAAAACAAACTCTCGATGAACTCAAACATATGTTGACCATAACTTTGTAGCACCTAA
TTGATTTATTTTCCATTTCCTCTCCTTTTGTTTCAGCTCCTTCAAGTTACTGTTGCAAGTTCTCAATAGT
ATGTCATCGCCGCCTGCAATGCCCAATTACAATAACCGTTACCCGGCATTGAACGGCTATCCCCAGATCA
ACGGTGTCGACCCGGCAGAACCCATCGATTGTCGTAAGCTTCAATCGCACGGAGAGGGCAGAGGAAGTCT
TCTAACATGCGGTGACGTGGAGGAGAATCCCGGCCCTATGCCACCCAAGCGCAAAACGCTTAACGCTGCG
GCTGAGGCTAACGCTCATGCCGACGGACACGCCGACGGAAACGCCGACGGACACGTGGCCAATACGGCCG
CGTCCTCGAATAATGCGAGGTTCGCTGATCTCACTAACATCGATACTCCGGGTCTGGGACCCACAACTAC
GACCCTGCTCGTGGAACCAGCACGCTCAAAGCGTCAACGAGTGTCCCGCGCATGCGACCAGTGCCGTGCA
GCCCGAGAGAAATGCGACGGAATACAGCCTGCGTGTTTCCCGTGCGTTTCCCAGGGAAGGTCCTGCACTT
ATCAGGCTTCGCCGAAAAAGAGGGGAGTTCAAACCGGTTATATTCGTACGCTGGAGCTCGCCCTCGCCTG
GATGTTTGAAAATGTCGCGCGTTCCGAAGATGCCTTGCATAACCTCCTCGTCCGTGACGCCGGACAAGGA
TCAGCTCTGCTCGTTGGTAAAGATTCGCCGGCTGCCGAGCGACTCCATGCCCGTTGGGCTACTAGCCGTG
TCAATAAGAGCATTACCCGCCTCCTCCGTCAGTTGGAGCTCCCTCCTACCGCCACGGCTACGGCCTCGAT
AATGCCGCACGTGATGGAGCAGCCTCTCAGTACCAGCATTAACCCCGTCAACGACCGCTTCAACGGTATT
CCCAACCCCACTCCGTATAACTCCGATGCAGCTCTCGATGCTATCACTCAGACCAACGATTATGGAAGCG
TAAATACACATGGTATCCTCTCTACTTACCCGCCACCGGCTACGCACCTTAATGAAGCTTCCGTCGCTCT
CGCTCCCGGTGGCGCCCCCCCCCGACCGCCTCCTCCGTATGTTGACAGCACGACCAATCACCCGCCGTAC
CACTCGAATCTGGTTCCAATGGCGAACTTTGGTTACTCGACCGTTGATTACGATGCCATGGTTGACGATT
TGGCTAGCATTGAATACACGGACGCTGTGGATGTCGACCCACAGTTTATGACCAATCTGGGATTCGTTCC
TGGATGTAACTTCTCCGACATTAATACATACGAACAGTGATGACGTCTATCGATACCGTCGACTAAAGCC
AAATAGAAAATTATTCAGTTCCTGGCTTAAGTTTTTAAAAGTGATATTATTTATTTGGTTGTAACCAACC
AAAAGAATGTAAATAACTAATACATAATTATGTTAGTTTTAAGTTAGCAACAAATTGATTTTAGCTATAT
TAGCTACTTGGTTAATAAATAGAATATATTTATTTAAAGATAATTGCGTTTTTATTGTCAGGGAGTGAGT
TTGCTTAAAAACTCGTTTAGATCCAATTCGAGCTCGCCCGGGGATCTAATTCAATTAGAGACTAATTCAA
TTAGAGCTAATTCAATTAGGATCCAAGCTTATCGATTTCGAACCCTCGACCGCCGGAGTATAAATAGAGG
CGCTTCGTCTACGGAGCGACAATTCAATTCAAACAAGCAAAGTGAACACGTCGCTAAGCGAAAGCTAAGC
AAATAAACAAGCGCAGCTGAACAAGCTAAACAATCGGGGTACCGCTAGAGTCGACGGTACCGCGGGCCCG
GGATCCACCGGTCGCCACCATGGCCTCCTCCGAGAACGTCATCACCGAGTTCATGCGCTTCAAGGTGCGC
ATGGAGGGCACCGTGAACGGCCACGAGTTCGAGATCGAGGGCGAGGGCGAGGGCCGCCCCTACGAGGGCC
ACAACACCGTGAAGCTGAAGGTGACCAAGGGCGGCCCCCTGCCCTTCGCCTGGGACATCCTGTCCCCCCA
GTTCCAGTACGGCTCCAAGGTGTACGTGAAGCACCCCGCCGACATCCCCGACTACAAGAAGCTGTCCTTC
CCCGAGGGCTTCAAGTGGGAGCGCGTGATGAACTTCGAGGACGGCGGCGTGGCGACCGTGACCCAGGACT
CCTCCCTGCAGGACGGCTGCTTCATCTACAAGGTGAAGTTCATCGGCGTGAACTTCCCCTCCGACGGCCC
CGTGATGCAGAAGAAGACCATGGGCTGGGAGGCCTCCACCGAGCGCCTGTACCCCCGCGACGGCGTGCTG
AAGGGCGAGACCCACAAGGCCCTGAAGCTGAAGGACGGCGGCCACTACCTGGTGGAGTTCAAGTCCATCT
ACATGGCCAAGAAGCCCGTGCAGCTGCCCGGCTACTACTACGTGGACGCCAAGCTGGACATCACCTCCCA
CAACGAGGACTACACCATCGTGGAGCAGTACGAGCGCACCGAGGGCCGCCACCACCTGTTCCTGTAGCGG
CCGCGACTCTAGATCATAATCAGCCATACCACATTTGTAGAGGTTTTACTTGCTTTAAAAAACCTCCCAC
ACCTCCCCCTGAACCTGAAACATAAAATGAATGCAATTGTTGTTGTTAACTTGTTTATTGCAGCTTATAA
TGGTTACAAATAAAGCAATAGCATCACAAATTTCACAAATAAAGCATTTTTTTCACTGCATTCTAGTTGT
GGTTTGTCCAAACTCATCAATGTATCTTAGAGCGGGGTTTCCATAGACACAAAATTAAGGCGAGAAATCG
CCAACCGTATAACCATTGCTGATCTTACCAGCACACATCATCATGGAATCTTCTGACCGATCGCGTCATC
GATCGTGTCTTGTACATTTACCATGCGAGCTTGAATCAAGGGAAACACACATATGTACTATAAAAAAATA
AAGAAATGATAAATCTTGCAATGAATATACCTTATCTAATAAATATAACAATCAAAAAAACGCCAGCCGT
CTATCAAAGATGAGAAATCAAATACACCTGCAAACATTTGATATCCTGTAAAAAAAACGAAAAGCAGTAC
TAATAGACAAATACGATAATAATATACGATAATAACGTCAAACGTAGCAGCAATTCAGGTTAACCATTTT
ATCAAAGTCGTTATATTTAAACTTTTAAAAGTAGTTGAAGTGAGAAATAAAAAGCATATCTTTAACCGTT
CCTCCTGGAGAAAGTGTACAAGGAAAAGTATACAATTGTGAACTGTAAAAAAAGTTGTAACAAACGAGCT
GATAAATATTGCTTAAATTTTCGAAATATACATTTCAAAAAGACTAACTATAAGTGCACAGAAACTTTCT
TCGCTTCAGTAGTGTTTCGTCGAACAATACGCGGTAGTCATGCTTTGCTTCCTGTAGTGATATTCGCCAG
TTTATCATCATAACAAAAAGTTAACCCAGTTAAAGCAAAAAAGAACATTAACAAGACATGTAAATGATCC
GTAGAGTTTCCGAGTACAAAACGAACTTAGCTAAACAAAAGAAAAACGAATGAAATGCAACCAGTGAATC
ATATAGCATCATTTAACCCAATTTATTACCGATATAAACCTAGTTACGTAATTTGTACATTAAAACAAAA
GAGTTAAACCAAACTATTTAACCCTCTTCCAACAATTTAAACAAAAAAAAAAACTCCCCGCGTACAATTG
ATCGATTCAAGCATCTAAACTCCCACCGAACTAAAAAAAATGTGACGTTTCCCTTGCAACGAACAACCAT
CCGAAACTGGCAACGCTTCTGTGTTCGTCAACGAACGCCACATCCGAAAAATCTGCCTGTCAGATCATCA
ATCTACTGTTCTATCCGAAATCTACCGGCGTTTCACGCCGCATCTACAAGCGCACCTGTCAACATCCGAG
ATACGAAGCACGGGCGCAAAGCGTTTGCCAGCAGTTCTCCCTCAATCAGCGAATCAACACGTAAATCTGG
GCCACTGTACTGTCAGCGGCCGCAGTAACCATGGGACGGTTTAGCCGACCTTTAACGGCTGGTAAGTACT
TTGGTGGGAGTCACTCACGACGTTTTTTTTGGGTGACTAAACTCCGGTAGACAATCATGGTGGTCTCCTT
GGTGAATGCAAATCGGAATAATGGCTTCGCCACTGTTTGCC
