Features (pLannotate 1.2.2; 18 found; start..end, strand, type, name):
    137..236     +  misc_feature   bom (fragment): basis of mobility region from pBR322
    242..399     -  CDS            lacZα (fragment): LacZα fragment of β-galactosidase; lacZ fragment
    396..422     +  misc_feature   MCS (fragment): pUC18/19 multiple cloning site
    423..445     +  CDS            VN155(I152L) (fragment): improved N-terminal fragment of mVenus for use in bimolecular fluorescence complementation (BiFC) (Kodama and Hu, 2010)
    446..474     +  misc_feature   MCS (fragment): pUC18/19 multiple cloning site
    511..527     -  protein_bind   lac operator: The lac repressor binds to the lac operator to inhibit transcription in E. coli. This inhibition can be relieved by adding lactose or isopropyl-β-D-thiogalactopyranoside (IPTG). lac repressor encoded by lacI
    535..565     -  promoter       lac promoter: promoter for the E. coli lac operon
    580..601     -  protein_bind   CAP binding site: CAP binding activates transcription in the presence of cAMP. E. coli catabolite activator protein
    614..706     -  CDS            lacI (fragment): lac repressor; lacI; The lac repressor binds to the lac operator to inhibit transcription in E. coli. This inhibition can be relieved by adding lactose or isopropyl-β-D-thiogalactopyranoside (IPTG).
    889..1477    -  rep_origin     ori: high-copy-number ColE1/pMB1/pBR322/pUC origin of replication
   1648..2508    -  CDS            AmpR: β-lactamase; bla; confers resistance to ampicillin, carbenicillin, and related antibiotics
   2509..2613    -  promoter       AmpR promoter: bla
   4975..5097    +  promoter       hsp70 promoter (fragment): Drosophila melanogaster hsp70Bb promoter
   5111..5144    +  misc_feature   MCS (fragment): multiple cloning site
   5152..5829    +  CDS            DsRed2: improved tetrameric variant of DsRed fluorescent protein mammalian codon-optimized
   5844..5927    +  CDS            large T antigen (fragment): large T antigen from SV40 (simian virus 40)
   5950..6071    +  polyA_signal   SV40 poly(A) signal: SV40 polyadenylation signal
   7485..35      +  CDS            rop (fragment) (across the origin): Rop protein, which maintains plasmids at low copy number; rop
>Addgene plasmid #141099 | fru-T2A-QF2 HDR plasmid | addgene full sequence | sequence record 292289 | Addgene NGS Result
TCGCGCGTTTCGGTGATGACGGTGAAAACCTCTGACACATGCAGCTCCCGGAGACGGTCACAGCTTGTCT
GTAAGCGGATGCCGGGAGCAGACAAGCCCGTCAGGGCGCGTCAGCGGGTGTTGGCGGGTGTCGGGGCTGG
CTTAACTATGCGGCATCAGAGCAGATTGTACTGAGAGTGCACCATATGCGGTGTGAAATACCGCACAGAT
GCGTAAGGAGAAAATACCGCATCAGGCGCCATTCGCCATTCAGGCTGCGCAACTGTTGGGAAGGGCGATC
GGTGCGGGCCTCTTCGCTATTACGCCAGCTGGCGAAAGGGGGATGTGCTGCAAGGCGATTAAGTTGGGTA
ACGCCAGGGTTTTCCCAGTCACGACGTTGTAAAACGACGGCCAGTGAATTCGAGCTCGGTACCCGGGGAT
CCGCGAGGGCGATGCCACCTACGGCCTAGAGTCGACCTGCAGGCATGCAAGCTTGGCGTAATCATGGTCA
TAGCTGTTTCCTGTGTGAAATTGTTATCCGCTCACAATTCCACACAACATACGAGCCGGAAGCATAAAGT
GTAAAGCCTGGGGTGCCTAATGAGTGAGCTAACTCACATTAATTGCGTTGCGCTCACTGCCCGCTTTCCA
GTCGGGAAACCTGTCGTGCCAGCTGCATTAATGAATCGGCCAACGCGCGGGGAGAGGCGGTTTGCGTATT
GGGCGCTCTTCCGCTTCCTCGCTCACTGACTCGCTGCGCTCGGTCGTTCGGCTGCGGCGAGCGGTATCAG
CTCACTCAAAGGCGGTAATACGGTTATCCACAGAATCAGGGGATAACGCAGGAAAGAACATGTGAGCAAA
AGGCCAGCAAAAGGCCAGGAACCGTAAAAAGGCCGCGTTGCTGGCGTTTTTCCATAGGCTCCGCCCCCCT
GACGAGCATCACAAAAATCGACGCTCAAGTCAGAGGTGGCGAAACCCGACAGGACTATAAAGATACCAGG
CGTTTCCCCCTGGAAGCTCCCTCGTGCGCTCTCCTGTTCCGACCCTGCCGCTTACCGGATACCTGTCCGC
CTTTCTCCCTTCGGGAAGCGTGGCGCTTTCTCATAGCTCACGCTGTAGGTATCTCAGTTCGGTGTAGGTC
GTTCGCTCCAAGCTGGGCTGTGTGCACGAACCCCCCGTTCAGCCCGACCGCTGCGCCTTATCCGGTAACT
ATCGTCTTGAGTCCAACCCGGTAAGACACGACTTATCGCCACTGGCAGCAGCCACTGGTAACAGGATTAG
CAGAGCGAGGTATGTAGGCGGTGCTACAGAGTTCTTGAAGTGGTGGCCTAACTACGGCTACACTAGAAGA
ACAGTATTTGGTATCTGCGCTCTGCTGAAGCCAGTTACCTTCGGAAAAAGAGTTGGTAGCTCTTGATCCG
GCAAACAAACCACCGCTGGTAGCGGTGGTTTTTTTGTTTGCAAGCAGCAGATTACGCGCAGAAAAAAAGG
ATCTCAAGAAGATCCTTTGATCTTTTCTACGGGGTCTGACGCTCAGTGGAACGAAAACTCACGTTAAGGG
ATTTTGGTCATGAGATTATCAAAAAGGATCTTCACCTAGATCCTTTTAAATTAAAAATGAAGTTTTAAAT
CAATCTAAAGTATATATGAGTAAACTTGGTCTGACAGTTACCAATGCTTAATCAGTGAGGCACCTATCTC
AGCGATCTGTCTATTTCGTTCATCCATAGTTGCCTGACTCCCCGTCGTGTAGATAACTACGATACGGGAG
GGCTTACCATCTGGCCCCAGTGCTGCAATGATACCGCGAGACCCACGCTCACCGGCTCCAGATTTATCAG
CAATAAACCAGCCAGCCGGAAGGGCCGAGCGCAGAAGTGGTCCTGCAACTTTATCCGCCTCCATCCAGTC
TATTAATTGTTGCCGGGAAGCTAGAGTAAGTAGTTCGCCAGTTAATAGTTTGCGCAACGTTGTTGCCATT
GCTACAGGCATCGTGGTGTCACGCTCGTCGTTTGGTATGGCTTCATTCAGCTCCGGTTCCCAACGATCAA
GGCGAGTTACATGATCCCCCATGTTGTGCAAAAAAGCGGTTAGCTCCTTCGGTCCTCCGATCGTTGTCAG
AAGTAAGTTGGCCGCAGTGTTATCACTCATGGTTATGGCAGCACTGCATAATTCTCTTACTGTCATGCCA
TCCGTAAGATGCTTTTCTGTGACTGGTGAGTACTCAACCAAGTCATTCTGAGAATAGTGTATGCGGCGAC
CGAGTTGCTCTTGCCCGGCGTCAATACGGGATAATACCGCGCCACATAGCAGAACTTTAAAAGTGCTCAT
CATTGGAAAACGTTCTTCGGGGCGAAAACTCTCAAGGATCTTACCGCTGTTGAGATCCAGTTCGATGTAA
CCCACTCGTGCACCCAACTGATCTTCAGCATCTTTTACTTTCACCAGCGTTTCTGGGTGAGCAAAAACAG
GAAGGCAAAATGCCGCAAAAAAGGGAATAAGGGCGACACGGAAATGTTGAATACTCATACTCTTCCTTTT
TCAATATTATTGAAGCATTTATCAGGGTTATTGTCTCATGAGCGGATACATATTTGAATGTATTTAGAAA
AATAAACAAATAGGGGTTCCGCGCACATTTCCCCGAAAAGTGCCACCTGACGTCTAAGAAACCATTATTA
TCATGACATTAACCTATAAAAATAGGCGTATCACGAGGCCTCGCTCATTATTATTGGTACCGGAATGGAG
GCTATCCATTCCAATGATGGACCGGAATAAATCTTCTTTTCCCAGCAGCGCATTTGCATCGCCGTATACT
ATTTTCACATCTTGTTTTGGGGACTCTCCATATACCTTATCTAGACTCTCATAGAACTCATCCTTCATGT
CATCCGGCTTATCGTTCTTTGGCACATATATAGTGAACATTTTGTAGATGAAGAACTTGTCCTTCATTTA
CAACACACAGATTCGGTTGCTTAACGGTTTCCATCAAATAACTCGCGTCATCTGCTTCGCAATCACTATG
AAGCCAACTCCACGTTGGTATTGCTCTGTTGCCGCCGCTGTAGTAGATGTGGTACTTGAATGAAGTGTTG
GCGATGCACCGTTTCGTGTTCGTAGAAAGCCACCGGAAGTATGATTAACTGATAATTTAATTACTTGCAT
ATCTGAAAATGATAAAAATCATATGGAAATGTCGGAAAAATAAAAACAATCAGTACTTTCCATGGATTAC
TGAGCCTAATTGAATATCTAGATATAATTTATATGGAAAACAAACTCTCGATGAACTCAAACATATGTTG
ACCATAACTTTGTAGCACCTAATTGATTTATTTTCCATTTCCTCTCCTTTTGTTTCAGCTCCTTCAAGTT
ACTGTTGCAAGTTCTCAATAGTATGTCATCGCCGCCTGCAATGCCCAATTACAATAACCGTTACCCGGCA
TTGAACGGCTATCCCCAGATCAACGGTGTCGACCCGGCAGAACCCATCGATTGTCGTAAGCTTCAATCGC
ACGGAGAGGGCAGAGGAAGTCTTCTAACATGCGGTGACGTGGAGGAGAATCCCGGCCCTATGCCACCCAA
GCGCAAAACGCTTAACGCTGCGGCTGAGGCTAACGCTCATGCCGACGGACACGCCGACGGAAACGCCGAC
GGACACGTGGCCAATACGGCCGCGTCCTCGAATAATGCGAGGTTCGCTGATCTCACTAACATCGATACTC
CGGGTCTGGGACCCACAACTACGACCCTGCTCGTGGAACCAGCACGCTCAAAGCGTCAACGAGTGTCCCG
CGCATGCGACCAGTGCCGTGCAGCCCGAGAGAAATGCGACGGAATACAGCCTGCGTGTTTCCCGTGCGTT
TCCCAGGGAAGGTCCTGCACTTATCAGGCTTCGCCGAAAAAGAGGGGAGTTCAAACCGGTTATATTCGTA
CGCTGGAGCTCGCCCTCGCCTGGATGTTTGAAAATGTCGCGCGTTCCGAAGATGCCTTGCATAACCTCCT
CGTCCGTGACGCCGGACAAGGATCAGCTCTGCTCGTTGGTAAAGATTCGCCGGCTGCCGAGCGACTCCAT
GCCCGTTGGGCTACTAGCCGTGTCAATAAGAGCATTACCCGCCTCCTCCGTCAGTTGGAGCTCCCTCCTA
CCGCCACGGCTACGGCCTCGATAATGCCGCACGTGATGGAGCAGCCTCTCAGTACCAGCATTAACCCCGT
CAACGACCGCTTCAACGGTATTCCCAACCCCACTCCGTATAACTCCGATGCAGCTCTCGATGCTATCACT
CAGACCAACGATTATGGAAGCGTAAATACACATGGTATCCTCTCTACTTACCCGCCACCGGCTACGCACC
TTAATGAAGCTTCCGTCGCTCTCGCTCCCGGTGGCGCCCCCCCCCGACCGCCTCCTCCGTATGTTGACAG
CACGACCAATCACCCGCCGTACCACTCGAATCTGGTTCCAATGGCGAACTTTGGTTACTCGACCGTTGAT
TACGATGCCATGGTTGACGATTTGGCTAGCATTGAATACACGGACGCTGTGGATGTCGACCCACAGTTTA
TGACCAATCTGGGATTCGTTCCTGGATGTAACTTCTCCGACATTAATACATACGAACAGTGATGACGTCT
ATCGATACCGTCGACTAAAGCCAAATAGAAAATTATTCAGTTCCTGGCTTAAGTTTTTAAAAGTGATATT
ATTTATTTGGTTGTAACCAACCAAAAGAATGTAAATAACTAATACATAATTATGTTAGTTTTAAGTTAGC
AACAAATTGATTTTAGCTATATTAGCTACTTGGTTAATAAATAGAATATATTTATTTAAAGATAATTGCG
TTTTTATTGTCAGGGAGTGAGTTTGCTTAAAAACTCGTTTAGATCCAATTCGAGCTCGCCCGGGGATCTA
ATTCAATTAGAGACTAATTCAATTAGAGCTAATTCAATTAGGATCCAAGCTTATCGATTTCGAACCCTCG
ACCGCCGGAGTATAAATAGAGGCGCTTCGTCTACGGAGCGACAATTCAATTCAAACAAGCAAAGTGAACA
CGTCGCTAAGCGAAAGCTAAGCAAATAAACAAGCGCAGCTGAACAAGCTAAACAATCGGGGTACCGCTAG
AGTCGACGGTACCGCGGGCCCGGGATCCACCGGTCGCCACCATGGCCTCCTCCGAGAACGTCATCACCGA
GTTCATGCGCTTCAAGGTGCGCATGGAGGGCACCGTGAACGGCCACGAGTTCGAGATCGAGGGCGAGGGC
GAGGGCCGCCCCTACGAGGGCCACAACACCGTGAAGCTGAAGGTGACCAAGGGCGGCCCCCTGCCCTTCG
CCTGGGACATCCTGTCCCCCCAGTTCCAGTACGGCTCCAAGGTGTACGTGAAGCACCCCGCCGACATCCC
CGACTACAAGAAGCTGTCCTTCCCCGAGGGCTTCAAGTGGGAGCGCGTGATGAACTTCGAGGACGGCGGC
GTGGCGACCGTGACCCAGGACTCCTCCCTGCAGGACGGCTGCTTCATCTACAAGGTGAAGTTCATCGGCG
TGAACTTCCCCTCCGACGGCCCCGTGATGCAGAAGAAGACCATGGGCTGGGAGGCCTCCACCGAGCGCCT
GTACCCCCGCGACGGCGTGCTGAAGGGCGAGACCCACAAGGCCCTGAAGCTGAAGGACGGCGGCCACTAC
CTGGTGGAGTTCAAGTCCATCTACATGGCCAAGAAGCCCGTGCAGCTGCCCGGCTACTACTACGTGGACG
CCAAGCTGGACATCACCTCCCACAACGAGGACTACACCATCGTGGAGCAGTACGAGCGCACCGAGGGCCG
CCACCACCTGTTCCTGTAGCGGCCGCGACTCTAGATCATAATCAGCCATACCACATTTGTAGAGGTTTTA
CTTGCTTTAAAAAACCTCCCACACCTCCCCCTGAACCTGAAACATAAAATGAATGCAATTGTTGTTGTTA
ACTTGTTTATTGCAGCTTATAATGGTTACAAATAAAGCAATAGCATCACAAATTTCACAAATAAAGCATT
TTTTTCACTGCATTCTAGTTGTGGTTTGTCCAAACTCATCAATGTATCTTAGAGCGGGGTTTCCATAGAC
ACAAAATTAAGGCGAGAAATCGCCAACCGTATAACCATTGCTGATCTTACCAGCACACATCATCATGGAA
TCTTCTGACCGATCGCGTCATCGATCGTGTCTTGTACATTTACCATGCGAGCTTGAATCAAGGGAAACAC
ACATATGTACTATAAAAAAATAAAGAAATGATAAATCTTGCAATGAATATACCTTATCTAATAAATATAA
CAATCAAAAAAACGCCAGCCGTCTATCAAATATGAGAAATCAAATACACCTGCAAACATTTGATATCCTG
TAAAAAAAACGAAAAGCAGTACTAATAGACAAATACGATAATAATATACGATAATAACGTCAAACGTAGC
AGCAATTCAGGTTAACCATTTTATCAAAACCGTTATATTTAAACTTTTAAAAGTAGTTGAAGTGAGAAAT
AAAAAGCATATCTTTAACCGTTCCTCCTGGAGAAAGTGTACAAGGAAAAGTATACAATTGTGAACTGTAA
AAAAAGTTGTAACAAACGAGCTGATAAATATTGCTTAAATTTTCGAAATATACATTTCAAAAAGACTAAC
TATAAGTGCACAGAAACTTTCTTCGCTTCAGTAGTGTTTCGTCGAACAATACGCGGTAGTCATGCTTTGC
TTCCTGTAGTGATATTCGCCAGTTTATCATCATAACAAAAAGTTAACCCAGTTAAAGCAAAAAAGAACAT
TAACAAGACATGTAAATGATCCGTAGAGTTTCCGAGTACAAAACGAACTTAGCTAAACAAAAGAAAAACG
AATGAATTGCAACCAGTGAATCATATAGCATCATTTAACCCAATTTATTACCGATATAAACCTAGTTACG
TAATTTGTACATTAAAACAAAAGAGTTAAACCAAACTATTTAACCCTCTTCCAACAATTTAAACAAAAAA
AAAACTCCCCGCGTACAATTGATCGATTCAAGCATCTAAACTCTCACCAAACTAAAAAAAAATGTGACGT
TTCCCTTGCAACGAACAACCATCCGAAACTGGCAACGCTTCCGTGTTCGTCAACGAACGCCACATCCGAA
AAATCTGCCTGTCAGATCATCAATCTACTGTTCTATCCGAAATCTACCGGCGTTTCACGCCGCATCTACT
AGTGCACCTGTCAACATCCGAGATACGAAGCACGGGCGCAAAGCGTTTGCCAGCACTTCTCCCTCAATCA
GCAAATCATCACGTAAATCTGGGCCACTGTACTGTCAGCGGCCGCAGTAACCATGGGGCGGTTTAGCCGA
CCTTTAACGGCTGGTAAGTACTTTGGTGGGAGTCACTCACGACGGTTTTTTTTTTTTGGGTAACTAAACT
CCGGTAGACAATCATGGTGGTCTCCTTGGTGAATGCAAATCGGAAAAATGGCTTCGCCACTGTTTGCC
